>Addgene plasmid #152841 | pGBW-m4133858 | depositor full sequence | sequence record 295853 | Full Sequence
CACCATGGCGGTGGGGGCTTGCGTACTATGTAACAGCCAGACGTCATTGCGCTGCGGTGCATGTATAAGA
AGGCCGTTTCTGTGTTGCAAATGCTGCTACGATCATGTTATTTCGACTTCTCACAAGCTTGTGCTCAGTG
TCAATCCTTATGTGTGTAATGCCCCCGGATGCGACGTCACAGATGTTACCCAACTGTACCTGGGCGGCAT
GTCCTATTATTGTAAGAGCCACAAACCACCAATCTCCTTCCCCCTGTGCGCCAACGGACAGGTGTTTGGG
CTCTACAAAAACACATGTGTGGGATCTGACAATGTCACCGACTTCAACGCTATCGCCACATGCGATTGGA
CTAATGCAGGCGACTACATTTTAGCCAACACCTGTACCGAACGGCTGAAGTTATTTGCGGCTGAGACTCT
AAAGGCAACTGAGGAAACCTTCAAACTTTCATATGGTATCGCCACGGTACGTGAGGTGTTGTCTGATCGA
GAACTGCATCTCAGTTGGGAGGTCGGGAAGCCTAGACCTCCCCTTAATCGAAATTACGTGTTCACAGGTT
ATAGGGTTACCAAGAACAGCAAAGTCCAGATCGGCGAATATACTTTTGAGAAGGGAGATTACGGTGACGC
CGTAGTGTATCGTGGCACAACAACATACAAACTGAATGTTGGGGATTACTTCGTGCTGACGTCCCACACC
GTTATGCCGCTCTCAGCTCCAACTTTGGTTCCCCAGGAACATTACGTGCGGATTACTGGACTCTATCCAA
CGCTAAACATAAGCGACGAGTTTTCCAGCAACGTGGCTAATTACCAAAAGGTCGGCATGCAGAAGTACTC
CACCCTTCAGGGTCCTCCTGGGACTGGCAAAAGTCACTTCGCCATCGGACTGGCACTTTACTATCCCAGT
GCGCGCATTGTATATACCGCCTGCTCACATGCGGCAGTGGACGCCCTGTGTGAGAAGGCTTTAAAGTATC
TGCCAATAGACAAATGCTCTCGCATTATCCCTGCCAGGGCCAGAGTGGAGTGCTTTGATAAGTTTAAAGT
GAACTCGACCCTCGAACAGTATGTCTTCTGCACAGTTAACGCATTGCCCGAAACGACCGCCGATATAGTT
GTGTTCGACGAAATCTCAATGGCTACCAATTATGATCTCTCCGTCGTCAATGCACGGCTGCGGGCCAAAC
ACTACGTCTACATCGGGGACCCCGCGCAGTTACCAGCACCGCGAACCCTACTGACTAAGGGCACACTTGA
GCCAGAGTACTTCAACAGCGTATGTAGACTGATGAAAACCATTGGCCCTGATATGTTCCTGGGAACATGT
CGGAGGTGCCCCGCTGAAATAGTGGACACCGTTTCAGCACTTGTGTACGACAATAAGCTCAAAGCACACA
AGGATAAATCCGCACAATGTTTTAAGATGTTTTACAAAGGGGTTATTACCCATGATGTGTCTAGCGCTAT
CAATCGCCCTCAGATTGGCGTGGTGAGAGAGTTTTTGACGCGAAATCCCGCCTGGCGAAAGGCCGTATTC
ATCAGTCCTTACAACTCGCAAAATGCCGTCGCTAGTAAGATTTTAGGACTCCCTACTCAGACAGTTGATA
GCTCTCAAGGTTCTGAATACGATTATGTGATTTTTACTCAGACTACCGAAACGGCACATTCTTGTAACGT
CAACCGTTTTAACGTGGCCATTACAAGGGCCAAGGTTGGCATCTTGTGTATCATGTCAGACCGGGACCTG
TATGATAAACTGCAATTCACATCTTTGGAGATACCGCGCCGCAATGTCGCTACCCTTCAGGAAAACCTTT
ACTTTCAGTCGTACCCCTATGACGTACCAGATTATGCGTAAGCTAGCTTGACTGACTGAGATACAGCGTA
CCTTCAGCTCACAGACATGATAAGATACATTGATGAGTTTGGACAAACCACAACTAGAATGCAGTGAAAA
AAATGCTTTATTTGTGAAATTTGTGATGCTATTGCTTTATTTGTAACCATTATAAGCTGCAATAAACAAG
TTAACAACAACAATTGCATTCATTTTATGTTTCAGGTTCAGGGGGAGGTGTGGGAGGTTTTTTAAAGCAA
GTAAAACCTCTACAAATGTGGTATTGGCCCATCTCTATCGGTATCGTAGCATAACCCCTTGGGGCCTCTA
AACGGGTCTTGAGGGGTTTTTTGTGCCCCTCGGGCCGGATTGCTATCTACCGGCATTGGCGCAGAAAAAA
ATGCCTGATGCGACGCTGCGCGTCTTATACTCCCACATATGCCAGATTCAGCAACGGATACGGCTTCCCC
AACTTGCCCACTTCCATACGTGTCCTCCTTACCAGAAATTTATCCTTAAGGTCGTCAGCTATCCTGCAGG
CGATCTCTCGATTTCGATCAAGACATTCCTTTAATGGTCTTTTCTGGACACCACTAGGGGTCAGAAGTAG
TTCATCAAACTTTCTTCCCTCCCTAATCTCATTGGTTACCTTGGGCTATCGAAACTTAATTAACCAGTCA
AGTCAGCTACTTGGCGAGATCGACTTGTCTGGGTTTCGACTACGCTCAGAATTGCGTCAGTCAAGTTCGA
TCTGGTCCTTGCTATTGCACCCGTTCTCCGATTACGAGTTTCATTTAAATCATGTGAGCAAAAGGCCAGC
AAAAGGCCAGGAACCGTAAAAAGGCCGCGTTGCTGGCGTTTTTCCATAGGCTCCGCCCCCCTGACGAGCA
TCACAAAAATCGACGCTCAAGTCAGAGGTGGCGAAACCCGACAGGACTATAAAGATACCAGGCGTTTCCC
CCTGGAAGCTCCCTCGTGCGCTCTCCTGTTCCGACCCTGCCGCTTACCGGATACCTGTCCGCCTTTCTCC
CTTCGGGAAGCGTGGCGCTTTCTCATAGCTCACGCTGTAGGTATCTCAGTTCGGTGTAGGTCGTTCGCTC
CAAGCTGGGCTGTGTGCACGAACCCCCCGTTCAGCCCGACCGCTGCGCCTTATCCGGTAACTATCGTCTT
GAGTCCAACCCGGTAAGACACGACTTATCGCCACTGGCAGCAGCCACTGGTAACAGGATTAGCAGAGCGA
GGTATGTAGGCGGTGCTACAGAGTTCTTGAAGTGGTGGCCTAACTACGGCTACACTAGAAGAACAGTATT
TGGTATCTGCGCTCTGCTGAAGCCAGTTACCTTCGGAAAAAGAGTTGGTAGCTCTTGATCCGGCAAACAA
ACCACCGCTGGTAGCGGTGGTTTTTTTGTTTGCAAGCAGCAGATTACGCGCAGAAAAAAAGGATCTCAAG
AAGATCCTTTGATCTTTTCTACGGGGTCTGACGCTCAGTGGAACGAAAACTCACGTTAAGGGATTTTGGT
CATGAGATTATCAAAAAGGATCTTCACCTAGATCCTTTTAAATTAAAAATGAAGTTTTAAATCAATCTAA
AGTATATATGAGTAAACTTGGTCTGACAGTTACCAATGCTTAATCAGTGAGGCACCTATCTCAGCGATCT
GTCTATTTCGTTCATCCATAGTTGCATTTAAATTTCCGAACTCTCCAAGGCCCTCGTCGGAAAATCTTCA
AACCTTTCGTCCGATCCATCTTGCAGGCTACCTCTCGAACGAACTATCGCAAGTCTCTTGGCCGGCCTTG
CGCCTTGGCTATTGCTTGGCAGCGCCTATCGCCAGGTATTACTCCAATCCCGAATATCCGAGATCGGGAT
CACCCGAGAGAAGTTCAACCTACATCCTCAATCCCGATCTATCCGAGATCCGAGGAATATCGAAATCGGG
GCGCGCCTGGCCTCCGCGCCGGGTTTTGGCGCCTCCCGCGGGCGCCCCCCTCGTCACGGCGAGCGCTGCC
ACGTCAGACGAAGGGCGCAGGAGCGTCCTGATCCTTCCGCCCGGACGCTCAGGACAGCGGCCCGCTGCTC
ATAAGACTCGGCCTTAGAACCCCAGTATCAGCAGAAGGACATTTTAGGACGGGACTTGGGTGACTCTAGG
GCACTGGTTTTCTTTCCAGAGAGCGGAACAGGCGAGGAAAAGTAGTCCCTTCTCGGCGATTCTGCGGAGG
GATCTCCGTGGGGCGGTGAACGCCGATGATTATATAAGGACGCGCCGGGTGTGGCACAGCTAGTTCCGTC
GCAGCCGGGATTTGGGTCGCGGTTCTTGTTTGTGGATCGCTGTGATCGTCACTTGGTGAGTAGCGGGCTG
CTGGGCTGGCCGGGGCTTTCGTGGCCGCCGGGCCGCTCGGTGGGACGGAAGCGTGTGGAGAGACCGCCAA
GGGCTGTAGTCTGGGTCCGCGAGCAAGGTTGCCCTGAACTGGGGGTTGGGGGGAGCGCAGCAAAATGGCG
GCTGTTCCCGAGTCTTGAATGGAAGACGCTTGTGAGGCGGGCTGTGAGGTCGTTGAAACAAGGTGGGGGG
CATGGTGGGCGGCAAGAACCCAAGGTCTTGAGCCCTTCGCTAATGCGGGAAAGCTCTTATTCGGGTGAGA
TGGGCTGGGCACCATCTGGGGACCCTGACGTGAAGTTTGTCACTGACTGGAGAACTCGGTTTGTCGTCTG
TTGCGGGGGCGGCAGTTATGGCGGTGCCGTTGGGCAGTGCACCCGTACCTTTGGGAGCGCGCGCCCTCGT
CGTGTCGTGACGTCACCCGTTCTGTTGGCTTATAATGCAGGGTGGGGCCACCTGCCGGTAGGTGTGCGGT
AGGCTTTTCTCCGTCGCAGGACGCAGGGTTCGGGCCTAGGGTAGGCTCTCCTGAATCGACAGGCGCCGGA
CCTCTGGTGAGGGGAGGGATAAGTGAGGCGTCAGTTTCTTTGGTCGGTTTTATGTACCTATCTTCTTAAG
TAGCTGAAGCTCCGGTTTTGAACTATGCGCTCGGGGTTGGCGAGTGTGTTTTGTGAAGTTTTTTAGGCAC
CTTTTGAAATGTAATCATTTGGGTCAATATGTAATTTTCAGTGTTAGACTTGTAAATTGTCCGCTAAATT
CTGGCCGTTTTTGGCTTTTTTGTTAGACAACATGACCGAGTACAAGCCCACGGTGCGCCTCGCCACCCGC
GACGACGTCCCCAGGGCCGTACGCACCCTCGCCGCCGCGTTCGCCGACTACCCCGCCACGCGCCACACCG
TCGATCCGGACCGCCACATCGAGCGGGTCACCGAGCTGCAAGAACTCTTCCTCACGCGCGTCGGGCTCGA
CATCGGCAAGGTGTGGGTCGCGGACGACGGCGCCGCGGTGGCGGTCTGGACCACGCCGGAGAGCGTCGAA
GCGGGGGCGGTGTTCGCCGAGATCGGCCCGCGCATGGCCGAGTTGAGCGGTTCCCGGCTGGCCGCGCAGC
AACAGATGGAGGGCCTCCTGGCGCCGCACCGGCCCAAGGAGCCCGCGTGGTTCCTGGCCACCGTCGGCGT
CTCGCCCGACCACCAGGGCAAGGGTCTGGGCAGCGCCGTCGTGCTCCCCGGAGTGGAGGCCGCCGAGCGC
GCCGGGGTGCCCGCCTTCCTGGAGACCTCCGCGCCCCGCAACCTCCCCTTCTACGAGCGGCTCGGCTTCA
CCGTCACCGCCGACGTCGAGGTGCCCGAAGGACCGCGCACCTGGTGCATGACCCGCAAGCCCGGTGCCTA
GGCTAGTATGTAAGCCTAGTCTTAGATAATAAAATCGCTATCCATCGAAGATGGATGTGTGTTGGTTTTT
TGTGTGTGTAACGCTAGGCGCGCCTGGTGTACCGAGAACGATCCTCTCAGTGCGAGTCTCGACGATCCAT
ATCGTTGCTTGGCAGTCAGCCAGTCGGAATCCAGCTTGGGACCCAGGAAGTCCAATCGTCAGATATTGTA
CTCAAGCCTGGTCACGGCAGCGTACCGATCTGTTTAAACCTAGATATTGATAGTCTGATCGGTCAACGTA
TAATCGAGTCCTAGCTTTTGCAAACATCTATCAAGAGACAGGATCAGCAGGAGGCTTTCGCATGAGTATT
CAACATTTCCGTGTCGCCCTTATTCCCTTTTTTGCGGCATTTTGCCTTCCTGTTTTTGCTCACCCAGAAA
CGCTGGTGAAAGTAAAAGATGCTGAAGATCAGTTGGGTGCGCGAGTGGGTTACATCGAACTGGATCTCAA
CAGCGGTAAGATCCTTGAGAGTTTTCGCCCCGAAGAACGCTTTCCAATGATGAGCACTTTTAAAGTTCTG
CTATGTGGCGCGGTATTATCCCGTATTGACGCCGGGCAAGAGCAACTCGGTCGCCGCATACACTATTCTC
AGAATGACTTGGTTGAGTATTCACCAGTCACAGAAAAGCATCTTACGGATGGCATGACAGTAAGAGAATT
ATGCAGTGCTGCCATAACCATGAGTGATAACACTGCGGCCAACTTACTTCTGACAACGATTGGAGGACCG
AAGGAGCTAACCGCTTTTTTGCACAACATGGGGGATCATGTAACTCGCCTTGATCGTTGGGAACCGGAGC
TGAATGAAGCCATACCAAACGACGAGCGTGACACCACGATGCCTGTAGCAATGGCAACAACCTTGCGTAA
ACTATTAACTGGCGAACTACTTACTCTAGCTTCCCGGCAACAGTTGATAGACTGGATGGAGGCGGATAAA
GTTGCAGGACCACTTCTGCGCTCGGCCCTTCCGGCTGGCTGGTTTATTGCTGATAAATCTGGAGCCGGTG
AGCGTGGGTCTCGCGGTATCATTGCAGCACTGGGGCCAGATGGTAAGCCCTCCCGTATCGTAGTTATCTA
CACGACGGGGAGTCAGGCAACTATGGATGAACGAAATAGACAGATCGCTGAGATAGGTGCCTCACTGATT
AAGCATTGGTAACCGATTCTAGGTGCATTGGCGCAGAAAAAAATGCCTGATGCGACGCTGCGCGTCTTAT
ACTCCCACATATGCCAGATTCAGCAACGGATACGGCTTCCCCAACTTGCCCACTTCCATACGTGTCCTCC
TTACCAGAAATTTATCCTTAAGATCGTTTAAACTCGACTCTGGCTCTATCGAATCTCCGTCGTTTCGAGC
TTACGCGAACAGCCGTGGCGCTCATTTGCTCGTCGGGCATCGAATCTCGTCAGCTATCGTCAGCTTACCT
TTTTGGCAGCGATCGCGGCTCCCGACATCTTGGACCATTAGCTCCACAGGTATCTTCTTCCCTCTAGTGG
TCATAACAGCAGCTTCAGCTACCTCTCAATTCAAAAAACCCCTCAAGACCCGTTTAGAGGCCCCAAGGGG
TTATGCTATCAATCGTTGCGTTACACACACAAAAAACCAACACACATCCATCTTCGATGGATAGCGATTT
TATTATCTAACTGCTGATCGAGTGTAGCCAGATCTAGTAATCAATTACGGGGTCATTAGTTCATAGCCCA
TATATGGAGTTCCGCGTTACATAACTTACGGTAAATGGCCCGCCTGGCTGACCGCCCAACGACCCCCGCC
CATTGACGTCAATAATGACGTATGTTCCCATAGTAACGCCAATAGGGACTTTCCATTGACGTCAATGGGT
GGAGTATTTACGGTAAACTGCCCACTTGGCAGTACATCAAGTGTATCATATGCCAAGTACGCCCCCTATT
GACGTCAATGACGGTAAATGGCCCGCCTGGCATTATGCCCAGTACATGACCTTATGGGACTTTCCTACTT
GGCAGTACATCTACGTATTAGTCATCGCTATTACCATGCTGATGCGGTTTTGGCAGTACATCAATGGGCG
TGGATAGCGGTTTGACTCACGGGGATTTCCAAGTCTCCACCCCATTGACGTCAATGGGAGTTTGTTTTGG
CACCAAAATCAACGGGACTTTCCAAAATGTCGTAACAACTCCGCCCCATTGACGCAAATGGGCGGTAGGC
GTGTACGGTGGGAGGTCTATATAAGCAGAGCTGGTTTAGTGAACCGTCAGATCAGATCTTTGTCGATCCT
ACCATCCACTCGACACACCCGCCAGCGGCCGC
Features (pLannotate 1.2.2; 19 found; start..end, strand, type, name):
   1911..2032    -  polyA_signal   SV40 poly(A) signal: SV40 polyadenylation signal
   2055..2124    -  CDS            large T antigen (fragment): large T antigen from SV40 (simian virus 40)
   2147..2193    +  terminator     T7 terminator: transcription terminator for bacteriophage T7 RNA polymerase
   2223..2359    +  terminator     rrnG terminator: transcription terminator from the E. coli ribosomal RNA rrnG operon (Albrechtsen et al., 1991)
   2404..2475    +  misc_feature   3' β-globin insulator: insulator downstream of the human β-globin locus (Farrell et al., 2002)
   2701..3289    -  rep_origin     ori: high-copy-number ColE1/pMB1/pBR322/pUC origin of replication
   3461..3525    -  CDS            bla(M) (fragment): β-lactamase lacking the signal sequence; bla(M); allows cytosolic expression of β-lactamase
   3789..4998    +  promoter       UbC promoter: human ubiquitin C promoter
   5002..5599    +  CDS            PuroR (fragment): puromycin N-acetyltransferase; pac from Streptomyces; confers resistance to puromycin
   5628..5676    +  polyA_signal   poly(A) signal: synthetic polyadenylation signal
   5942..6802    +  CDS            AmpR: β-lactamase; bla; confers resistance to ampicillin, carbenicillin, and related antibiotics
   6815..6951    +  terminator     rrnG terminator: transcription terminator from the E. coli ribosomal RNA rrnG operon (Albrechtsen et al., 1991)
   7096..7167    +  misc_feature   5' β-globin insulator: insulator upstream of the human β-globin locus (Farrell et al., 2002)
   7172..7218    -  terminator     T7 terminator: transcription terminator for bacteriophage T7 RNA polymerase
   7236..7284    -  polyA_signal   poly(A) signal: synthetic polyadenylation signal
   7365..7668    +  enhancer       CMV enhancer: human cytomegalovirus immediate early enhancer
   7741..7758    -  promoter       CMV promoter (fragment): human cytomegalovirus (CMV) immediate early promoter
   7821..7872    +  promoter       CMVd2 promoter: truncated human cytomegalovirus (CMV) immediate early promoter that yields moderately reduced expression relative to the full-length promoter
   7932..1816    +  CDS            rep (fragment) (across the origin): R1AB_SARS - Experimental evidence at protein level: Swiss-Prot protein existence level 1. [2'-O-methyltransferase]: Methyltransferase that mediates mRNA cap 2'-O-ribose methylation to the 5'-cap structure of viral mRNAs. N7-methyl guanosine cap is a prerequisite for binding of nsp16. Therefore plays an essential role in viral mRNAs cap methylation which is essential to evade immune system. From Severe acute respiratory syndrome coronavirus (SARS-CoV).
