[The description below was written by a language model from this plasmid's Addgene catalogue record and pLannotate feature annotations shown in this document.]
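Description:
pGBW-m4133858 is a mammalian expression plasmid for the SARS-CoV-2 helicase, nsp13, built on the pTwist_CMV_Puro_6 backbone. The full sequence is 7,942 nt. It is propagated in E. coli as a high-copy plasmid through a ColE1/pUC-type origin and selected with ampicillin via a complete β-lactamase (AmpR) gene. A short additional β-lactamase fragment is also annotated near the origin and appears to be a backbone remnant. For selection in mammalian cells, a separate cassette places the puromycin N-acetyltransferase gene under the human ubiquitin C promoter, followed by a synthetic poly(A) signal.

The payload is the wild-type nsp13 coding region (about 1.8 kb), a mature product of the viral ORF1ab polyprotein. It is driven by the CMV immediate-early enhancer and promoter and terminated by the SV40 polyadenylation signal. In the feature table this open reading frame spans the sequence origin. It is labelled only as a fragment of the SARS-CoV replicase polyprotein, with functional text referring to the methyltransferase. That label reflects a homology match to the whole polyprotein rather than the identity of the insert, which the catalogue gives as helicase. The record states that the backbone supplies a C-terminal TEV-cleavable HA tag, useful for detection or immunoprecipitation with optional tag removal, although the tag is not annotated separately in the table. The β-globin insulator elements, together with T7 and rrnG terminators and synthetic poly(A) signals, sit between the transcription units and presumably limit read-through and interference between them. The plasmid suits transient expression or puromycin-selected expression of tagged nsp13 in mammalian cells, though the record gives no more specific application.
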