Addgene plasmid #152841: pGBW-m4133858
Purpose: Mammalian expression plasmid for SARS-CoV-2 helicase
Depositing lab: Ginkgo Bioworks & Benjie Chen. Depositing organization: Ginkgo Bioworks.
Backbone
  Vector backbone: pTwist_CMV_Puro_6
  Backbone size w/o insert (bp): 6080
  Vector type: Mammalian Expression
  Selectable markers: Puromycin
Growth in bacteria
  Bacterial resistance: Ampicillin, 100 μg/mL
  Growth temperature: 37°C
  Growth strain: DH5alpha
  Copy number: High Copy
Gene/Insert
  Gene/Insert name: SARS-CoV-2 helicase (alt name: nsp13)
  Species: Severe acute respiratory syndrome coronavirus 2
  Insert size (bp): 1802
  Mutation: wt
  Entrez Gene: ORF1ab (a.k.a. GU280_gp01)
  Promoter: CMV
  Tag / fusion protein: Cleavable TEV;HA (C terminal on backbone)
  Cloning method: Unknown
Resource information
  A portion of this plasmid was derived from a plasmid made by: GinkgoBioworks
Depositor comments: NCBI reference sequence: YP_009725308.1
How to cite: pGBW-m4133858 was a gift from Ginkgo Bioworks & Benjie Chen (Addgene plasmid # 152841 ; http://n2t.net/addgene:152841 ; RRID:Addgene_152841)
